>Addgene plasmid #154868 | pAAV-hSyn-fDIO-hM3D(Gq)-mCherry-WPREpA | addgene full sequence | sequence record 308827 | Addgene NGS Result
GCCCGGGCGTCGGGCGACCTTTGGTCGCCCGGCCTCAGTGAGCGAGCGAGCGCGCAGAGAGGGAGTGGCC
AACTCCATCACTAGGGGTTCCTGCGGCCGCACGCGTGTGTCTAGACTGCAGAGGGCCCTGCGTATGAGTG
CAAGTGGGTTTTAGGACCAGGATGAGGCGGGGTGGGGGTGCCTACCTGACGACCGACCCCGACCCACTGG
ACAAGCACCCAACCCCCATTCCCCAAATTGCGCATCCCCTATCAGAGAGGGGGAGGGGAAACAGGATGCG
GCGAGGCGCGTGCGCACTGCCAGCTTCAGCACCGCGGACAGTGCCTTCGCCCCCGCCTGGCGGCGCGCGC
CACCGCCGCCTCAGCACTGAAGGCGCGCTGACGTCACTCGCCGGTCCCCCGCAAACTCCCCTTCCCGGCC
ACCTTGGTCGCGTCCGCGCCGCCGCCGGCCCAGCCGGACCGCACCACGCGAGGCGCGAGATAGGGGGGCA
CGGGCGCGACCATCTGCGCTGCGGCGCCGGCGACTCAGCGCTGCCTCAGTCTGCGGTGGGCAGCGGAGGA
GTCGTGTCGTGCCTGAGAGCGCAGTCGAGAAGGTACCGGATCCTCTAGAGTCGACTCCGGAGAAGTTCCT
ATTCTCTAGAAAGTATAGGAACTTCGCAGAATGGTAGCTGGATTGTAGCTGCTATTAGCAATATGAAACC
TCTTAGAAGTTCCTATTCTTCAAAAGGTATAGGAACTTCGGCGCGCCTTACTTGTACAGCTCGTCCATGC
CGCCGGTGGAGTGGCGGCCCTCGGCGCGTTCGTACTGTTCCACGATGGTGTAGTCCTCGTTGTGGGAGGT
GATGTCCAACTTGATGTTGACGTTGTAGGCGCCGGGCAGCTGCACGGGCTTCTTGGCCTTGTAGGTGGTC
TTGACCTCAGCGTCGTAGTGGCCGCCGTCCTTCAGCTTCAGCCTCTGCTTGATCTCGCCCTTCAGGGCGC
CGTCCTCGGGGTACATCCGCTCGGAGGAGGCCTCCCAGCCCATGGTCTTCTTCTGCATTACGGGGCCGTC
GGAGGGGAAGTTGGTGCCGCGCAGCTTCACCTTGTAGATGAACTCGCCGTCCTGCAGGGAGGAGTCCTGG
GTCACGGTCACCACGCCGCCGTCCTCGAAGTTCATCACGCGCTCCCACTTGAAGCCCTCGGGGAAGGACA
GCTTCAAGTAGTCGGGGATGTCGGCGGGGTGCTTCACGTAGGCCTTGGAGCCGTACATGAACTGAGGGGA
CAGGATGTCCCAGGCGAAGGGCAGGGGGCCACCCTTGGTCACCTTCAGCTTGGCGGTCTGGGTGCCCTCG
TAGGGGCGGCCCTCGCCCTCGCCCTCGATCTCGAACTCGTGGCCGTTCACGGAGCCCTCCATGTGCACCT
TGAAGCGCATGAACTCCTTGATGATGGCCATGTTATCCTCCTCGCCCTTGCTCACCATGGTGGCGACCGG
GGGATCCTTCAAGGCCTGCTCGGGTGCGCGCTTGTGAAAAATGACCGACTGTCTCTGCTGGTACTGCTGC
TTGCGCCTCTTTTTTTTGTCACACTGGCACAGCAGCAGCATCTTGAAAGTGGTTCTGAATGTTTTGTTGC
ACAGAGCATAGCACACGGGGTTCACGGTGCTGTTGATGTAGCACAGCCAGTAGCCCAGATTCCAAAAGGT
TTTGGGTATGCAGCTGTCACAAAAGGTGTTCACCAGAACCATGATGTTGTATGGGGTCCAAGTGATGATG
AAGGCAAGCAAGATCGCACTGAGGGTCTGGGCCGCTTTCTTCTCCTTGACCAGGGACATCCTTTTCCGCT
TAGTGATCTGACTTCTGGTCTTCAGAGCAAACCTCTTGGCCAGAGTGGCTTCCTTGAAGGACAGAGGTAG
AGTGGCCGTGCTCTTACCCACTGAGGAGTTGACGTCAGAAGTCTTAGCTGTGTCCACGGCTGACTCTAGC
TGGATGGGAAGCTTGGAGAAGCTTTTTGGAAAACTGCCTCCATCGTCCACGCTCTTCTGGGCCTGCAGCT
TGTCGGCTTTCCTCTCCAAGTCCACCATCCCCAGCTCCTCCTCAGGCACCTGCAGGTTGTCCGATGAGGG
TAACTTGGTGGAGTTGAGGATGGTGCTGTGACCCGGAAGCTTGAGCACGATGGAGTAGATGGCTCTCGTC
TCGGAGCCAATGTCCTCCTCGTCGGAGGAGGCGGAGTTCTCCAGGGAGGCAGCAGCATCATTGTTGTTCC
AACTGTCACTGCTGCTGTGGTCTTGGTCCATCTGCTCGGAGCTGGGTTTCCAGCTCTTGGTTGTGAACCA
GAAGTGGCAGCGGCCATACTTCCTCCTGTTGGAGCGTTTCATGCTTTGCTGTTGAAGTTCGTAACTGCTG
CAGCTTCGAGAACTGCCCGTGGGGTGGACAAAGTTTTCTGTCTCTGCCTCTGTCCCAGAGGCTTGCAGGC
CAGCAAGCTCTTTGGTACGCTTTTCAGTTTCCTTATAGATCCTCCAGTATAAAATAGTCATAATGGTGAC
AGGCATATAAAAACCAGCGATGGCTGTGCCAAAAGTAATGGTGGGCTCACTGAGGAACTGAATGAAGCAC
TCTCCCGGAGGCACAGTTCTCTTTCCAACAAAGTATTGCCAGAACAAGATGGCAGGAGCCCAAAGGACAA
AGGAGATGACCCAAGCCAGACCGATCATCACACCGGCTCTCTTTGTTGTTCGTTTGGCTCGGTACGTGAG
CGGCCTCGTGATGGAAAAGTATCTGTCAAAGCTGATGACCAGAAGATTCATAACAGAGGCATTGCTGGCT
ACGCAGTCAATGGCAAGCCAGAGGTCACAGGCCAAGTTCCCTAAGGCCCATCGATTCATGATGATGTAGG
TCGTAAACAGATTCATTGAAATGACCCCGATAATCAGATCGGCACAGGCCAGGCTTAAGAGGAAGTAGTT
GTTGACCGTCTTCAGCTGCTTGTTGACCTTAAATGACACAATTACCAGGATGTTGCCGATGATGGTCACC
AAGGCCAGGATGCCCGTTAAGAAAGCGATGAAGACCACTTGCCAGACGGTATGACCTCCCAGAGGGTCAT
CGGTGGTACCGTCTGGAGAGGAGAAATTGCCAGCTGCTCGAGAAACATTGTAGCTGCCGAAATGAGTGAC
GGTTCCCGGGGGCAGCCCTGCATCGGAGGGGCTGTGTATCCAGGAGGAGCTGATGTTTGGAAACAAAGGC
GAGGTTGTACTGTTATTGTGCAAGGTCATGGTGGCGCTAGCGAAGTTCCTATACTTTCTAGAGAATAGGA
ACTTCTTGCCTTAACCCAGAAATTATCACTGTTATTCTTTAGAATGGTGCAAAGAGAAGTTCCTATACCT
TTTGAAGAATAGGAACTTCGAATTCGATATCAAGCTTATCGATAATCAACCTCTGGATTACAAAATTTGT
GAAAGATTGACTGGTATTCTTAACTATGTTGCTCCTTTTACGCTATGTGGATACGCTGCTTTAATGCCTT
TGTATCATGCTATTGCTTCCCGTATGGCTTTCATTTTCTCCTCCTTGTATAAATCCTGGTTGCTGTCTCT
TTATGAGGAGTTGTGGCCCGTTGTCAGGCAACGTGGCGTGGTGTGCACTGTGTTTGCTGACGCAACCCCC
ACTGGTTGGGGCATTGCCACCACCTGTCAGCTCCTTTCCGGGACTTTCGCTTTCCCCCTCCCTATTGCCA
CGGCGGAACTCATCGCCGCCTGCCTTGCCCGCTGCTGGACAGGGGCTCGGCTGTTGGGCACTGACAATTC
CGTGGTGTTGTCGGGGAAATCATCGTCCTTTCCTTGGCTGCTCGCCTATGTTGCCACCTGGATTCTGCGC
GGGACGTCCTTCTGCTACGTCCCTTCGGCCCTCAATCCAGCGGACCTTCCTTCCCGCGGCCTGCTGCCGG
CTCTGCGGCCTCTTCCGCGTCTTCGCCTTCGCCCTCAGACGAGTCGGATCTCCCTTTGGGCCGCCTCCCC
GCATCGATACCGAGCGCTGCTCGAGAGATCTACGGGTGGCATCCCTGTGACCCCTCCCCAGTGCCTCTCC
TGGCCCTGGAAGTTGCCACTCCAGTGCCCACCAGCCTTGTCCTAATAAAATTAAGTTGCATCATTTTGTC
TGACTAGGTGTCCTTCTATAATATTATGGGGTGGAGGGGGGTGGTATGGAGCAAGGGGCAAGTTGGGAAG
ACAACCTGTAGGGCCTGCGGGGTCTATTGGGAACCAAGCTGGAGTGCAGTGGCACAATCTTGGCTCACTG
CAATCTCCGCCTCCTGGGTTCAAGCGATTCTCCTGCCTCAGCCTCCCGAGTTGTTGGGATTCCAGGCATG
CATGACCAGGCTCAGCTAATTTTTGTTTTTTTGGTAGAGACGGGGTTTCACCATATTGGCCAGGCTGGTC
TCCAACTCCTAATCTCAGGTGATCTACCCACCTTGGCCTCCCAAATTGCTGGGATTACAGGCGTGAACCA
CTGCTCCCTTCCCTGTCCTTCTGATTTTGTAGGTAACCACGTGCGGACCGAGCGGCCGCAGGAACCCCTA
GTGATGGAGTTGGCCACTCCCTCTCTGCGCGCTCGCTCGCTCACTGAGGCCGGGCGACCAAAGGTCGCCC
GACGCCCGGGCTTTGCCCGGGCGGCCTCAGTGAGCGAGCGAGCGCGCAGCTGCCTGCAGGGGCGCCTGAT
GCGGTATTTTCTCCTTACGCATCTGTGCGGTATTTCACACCGCATA
[95 nt withheld, positions 4737-4831]
T
[46 nt withheld, positions 4833-4878]
C
[141 nt withheld, positions 4880-5020]
CCTTTGACGTTGGAGTCCACGTTCTTTAATAGTGGACTCTTGTTCCAAACTGGAACAACACTCAACTCTA
TCTCGGGCTATTCTTTTGATTTATAAGGGATTTTGCCGATTTCGGTCTATTGGTTAAAAAATGAGCTGAT
TTAACAAAAATTTAACGCGAATTTTAACAAAATATTAACGTTTACAATTTTATGGTGCACTCTCAGTACA
ATCTGCTCTGATGCCGCATAGTTAAGCCAGCCCCGACACCCGCCAACACCCGCTGACGCGCCCTGACGGG
CTTGTCTGCTCCCGGCATCCGCTTACAGACAAGCTGTGACCGTCTCCGGGAGCTGCATGTGTCAGAGGTT
TTCACCGTCATCACCGAAACGCGCGAGACGAAAGGGCCTCGTGATACGCCTATTTTTATAGGTTAATGTC
ATGATAATAATGGTTTCTTAGACGTCAGGTGGCACTTTTCGGGGAAATGTGCGCGGAACCCCTATTTGTT
TATTTTTCTAAATACATTCAAATATGTATCCGCTCATGAGACAATAACCCTGATAAATGCTTCAATAATA
TTGAAAAAGGAAGAGTATGAGTATTCAACATTTCCGTGTCGCCCTTATTCCCTTTTTTGCGGCATTTTGC
CTTCCTGTTTTTGCTCACCCAGAAACGCTGGTGAAAGTAAAAGATGCTGAAGATCAGTTGGGTGCACGAG
TGGGTTACATCGAACTGGATCTCAACAGCGGTAAGATCCTTGAGAGTTTTCGCCCCGAAGAACGTTTTCC
AATGATGAGCACTTTTAAAGTTCTGCTATGTGGCGCGGTATTATCCCGTATTGACGCCGGGCAAGAGCAA
CTCGGTCGCCGCATACACTATTCTCAGAATGACTTGGTTGAGTACTCACCAGTCACAGAAAAGCATCTTA
CGGATGGCATGACAGTAAGAGAATTATGCAGTGCTGCCATAACCATGAGTGATAACACTGCGGCCAACTT
ACTTCTGACAACGATCGGAGGACCGAAGGAGCTAACCGCTTTTTTGCACAACATGGGGGATCATGTAACT
CGCCTTGATCGTTGGGAACCGGAGCTGAATGAAGCCATACCAAACGACGAGCGTGACACCACGATGCCTG
TAGCAATGGCAACAACGTTGCGCAAACTATTAACTGGCGAACTACTTACTCTAGCTTCCCGGCAACAATT
AATAGACTGGATGGAGGCGGATAAAGTTGCAGGACCACTTCTGCGCTCGGCCCTTCCGGCTGGCTGGTTT
ATTGCTGATAAATCTGGAGCCGGTGAGCGTGGGTCTCGCGGTATCATTGCAGCACTGGGGCCAGATGGTA
AGCCCTCCCGTATCGTAGTTATCTACACGACGGGGAGTCAGGCAACTATGGATGAACGAAATAGACAGAT
CGCTGAGATAGGTGCCTCACTGATTAAGCATTGGTAACTGTCAGACCAAGTTTACTCATATATACTTTAG
ATTGATTTAAAACTTCATTTTTAATTTAAAAGGATCTAGGTGAAGATCCTTTTTGATAATCTCATGACCA
AAATCCCTTAACGTGAGTTTTCGTTCCACTGAGCGTCAGACCCCGTAGAAAAGATCAAAGGATCTTCTTG
AGATCCTTTTTTTCTGCGCGTAATCTGCTGCTTGCAAACAAAAAAACCACCGCTACCAGCGGTGGTTTGT
TTGCCGGATCAAGAGCTACCAACTCTTTTTCCGAAGGTAACTGGCTTCAGCAGAGCGCAGATACCAAATA
CTGTTCTTCTAGTGTAGCCGTAGTTAGGCCACCACTTCAAGAACTCTGTAGCACCGCCTACATACCTCGC
TCTGCTAATCCTGTTACCAGTGGCTGCTGCCAGTGGCGATAAGTCGTGTCTTACCGGGTTGGACTCAAGA
CGATAGTTACCGGATAAGGCGCAGCGGTCGGGCTGAACGGGGGGTTCGTGCACACAGCCCAGCTTGGAGC
GAACGACCTACACCGAACTGAGATACCTACAGCGTGAGCTATGAGAAAGCGCCACGCTTCCCGAAGGGAG
AAAGGCGGACAGGTATCCGGTAAGCGGCAGGGTCGGAACAGGAGAGCGCACGAGGGAGCTTCCAGGGGGA
AACGCCTGGTATCTTTATAGTCCTGTCGGGTTTCGCCACCTCTGACTTGAGCGTCGATTTTTGTGATGCT
CGTCAGGGGGGCGGAGCCTATGGAAAAACGCCAGCAACGCGGCCTTTTTACGGTTCCTGGCCTTTTGCTG
GCCTTTTGCTCACATGTCCTGCAGGCAGCTGCGCGCTCGCTCGCTCACTGAGGCC
Features (pLannotate 1.2.2; 21 found; start..end, strand, type, name):
      1..92      -  repeat_region  AAV2 ITR (fragment): inverted terminal repeat of adeno-associated virus serotype 2 inverted
    137..584     +  promoter       hSyn promoter: human synapsin I promoter; confers neuron-specific expression (Kügler et al., 2003)
    598..615     +  misc_feature   MCS (fragment): pUC18/19 multiple cloning site
    622..655     +  protein_bind   FRT (minimal): supports FLP-mediated excision but not integration (Turan and Bode, 2011) FLP recombinase from the Saccharomyces cerevisiae 2μ plasmid
    656..705     -  intron         β-globin intron (fragment): internally truncated intron from human β-globin
    751..1458    -  CDS            mCherry: mCherry is a basic (constitutively fluorescent) red fluorescent protein published in 2004, derived from Discosoma sp.. It is reported to be a very rapidly-maturing monomer with low acid sensitivity.
   1480..3249    -  CDS            CHRM3: ACM3_HUMAN - Experimental evidence at protein level: Swiss-Prot protein existence level 1. The muscarinic acetylcholine receptor mediates various cellular responses, including inhibition of adenylate cyclase, breakdown of phosphoinositides and modulation of potassium channels through the action of G proteins. Primary transducing effect is Pi turnover. From Homo sapiens (Human).
   3262..3295    -  protein_bind   FRT (minimal): supports FLP-mediated excision but not integration (Turan and Bode, 2011) FLP recombinase from the Saccharomyces cerevisiae 2μ plasmid
   3296..3346    -  intron         β-globin intron (fragment): internally truncated intron from human β-globin
   3380..3404    +  misc_feature   MCS (fragment): pBluescript multiple cloning site
   3404..3992    +  misc_feature   WPRE: woodchuck hepatitis virus posttranscriptional regulatory element
   4024..4500    +  polyA_signal   hGH poly(A) signal: human growth hormone polyadenylation signal
   4540..4680    +  repeat_region  AAV2 ITR: inverted terminal repeat of adeno-associated virus serotype 2 inverted
   4685..4736    -  misc_feature   bom (fragment): basis of mobility region from pBR322
   4755..5210    +  rep_origin     f1 ori (sequence partly withheld): f1 bacteriophage origin of replication; arrow indicates direction of (+) strand synthesis
   5211..5260    -  misc_feature   bom (fragment): basis of mobility region from pBR322
   5362..5397    -  CDS            rop (fragment): Rop protein, which maintains plasmids at low copy number; rop
   5492..5596    +  promoter       AmpR promoter: bla
   5597..6457    +  CDS            AmpR: β-lactamase; bla; confers resistance to ampicillin, carbenicillin, and related antibiotics
   6628..7216    +  rep_origin     ori: high-copy-number ColE1/pMB1/pBR322/pUC origin of replication
   7278..7315    -  repeat_region  AAV2 ITR (fragment): inverted terminal repeat of adeno-associated virus serotype 2 inverted
