[The description below was written by a language model from this plasmid's Addgene catalogue record, the feature table of its GenBank file and pLannotate feature annotations shown in this document.]
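Description:
pAAV-hSyn-fDIO-hM3D(Gq)-mCherry-WPREpA is an AAV transfer plasmid for Flp recombinase-dependent, neuron-restricted expression of the excitatory Gq-coupled DREADD hM3D(Gq) fused at its C terminus to mCherry. The expression cassette lies between AAV2 inverted terminal repeats, which allow it to be packaged into recombinant AAV particles. The plasmid portion carries a high-copy ColE1/pUC-type origin, an f1 origin and the β-lactamase gene for ampicillin selection in bacteria. According to the record, the backbone derives from an earlier fDIO vector in which the EF1a promoter was replaced by the human synapsin-1 promoter, and the DREADD insert was moved in from an existing hM3D(Gq)-mCherry plasmid using AscI and NheI sites.

Downstream of the hSyn promoter, the receptor-mCherry coding sequence (annotated as human CHRM3, the muscarinic M3 receptor from which the DREADD is engineered) sits in the antisense orientation, so no functional protein is made in the starting state. It is flanked by oppositely oriented minimal FRT sites. The short adjoining segments annotated as β-globin intron fragments may correspond to the second, variant FRT pair expected in an fDIO design, although the annotation does not identify them as such. Flp activity inverts the cassette into the sense orientation, placing it under hSyn control, with a WPRE to enhance transcript expression and an hGH polyadenylation signal to terminate it. The construct is therefore suited to chemogenetic activation of neurons defined by Flp expression, including intersectional targeting, with mCherry marking recombined cells. The accompanying GenBank record covers only the 2.5 kb insert and annotates just mCherry, while the full-sequence feature table spans the whole plasmid.
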