Addgene plasmid #154868: pAAV-hSyn-fDIO-hM3D(Gq)-mCherry-WPREpA
Purpose: Human synapsin-1 promoter; Flp-dependent hM3D(Gq) DREADD-mCherry
Depositing lab: Ulrik Gether. Depositing organization: University of Copenhagen.
Backbone
  Vector backbone: pAAV-hSyn-Flp-WPRE
  Backbone manufacturer: Gether lab - modified from Addgene plasmid #55641
  Backbone size w/o insert (bp): 4824
  Total vector size (bp): 7326
  Vector type: Mammalian Expression, AAV ; FLP-FRT
Growth in bacteria
  Bacterial resistance: Ampicillin, 100 μg/mL
  Growth temperature: 37°C
  Growth strain: NEB Stable
  Copy number: High Copy
Gene/Insert
  Gene/Insert name: hM3D(Gq)-mCherry (alt name: Gq-DREADD)
  Insert size (bp): 2502
  Promoter: Human Synapsin-1
  Tag / fusion protein: mCherry (C terminal on insert)
  Cloning method: Restriction Enzyme; 5′ cloning site Asc1 (not destroyed); 3′ cloning site Nhe1 (not destroyed)
  Sequencing primers: 5′ actcagcgctgcctcagtct; 3′ gatacaaaggcattaaagcagcg
Resource information
  A portion of this plasmid was derived from a plasmid made by: The insert is derived from Addgene plasmid #44361, whereas the backbone is derived from Addgene plasmid #55641 (which is modified by a replacement of the Ef1a promoter with human synapsin-1 promoter).
Terms and licenses: Academic/Nonprofit Terms; Industry Terms: Not Available to Industry
How to cite: pAAV-hSyn-fDIO-hM3D(Gq)-mCherry-WPREpA was a gift from Ulrik Gether (Addgene plasmid # 154868 ; http://n2t.net/addgene:154868 ; RRID:Addgene_154868) For viral preps, please replace (Addgene plasmid # 154868) in the above sentence with: (Addgene viral prep # 154868-AAV8) or (Addgene viral prep # 154868-AAVrg)
