LOCUS       Exported 2502 bp ds-DNA linear SYN 24-MAY-2021
DEFINITION  Human synapsin-1 promoter; Flp-dependent hM3D(Gq) DREADD-mCherry.
ACCESSION   .
VERSION     .
KEYWORDS    pAAV-hSyn-fDIO-hM3D(Gq)-mCherry-WPREpA
SOURCE      synthetic DNA construct
  ORGANISM  synthetic DNA construct
REFERENCE   1 (bases 1 to 2502)
  TITLE     Unpublished
  JOURNAL   Unpublished
REFERENCE   2 (bases 1 to 2502)
  AUTHORS   .
  TITLE     Direct Submission
  JOURNAL   Exported May 24, 2021 from SnapGene Server 1.1.58
            http://www.snapgene.com
FEATURES             Location/Qualifiers
     source          1..2502
                     /organism="synthetic DNA construct"
                     /mol_type="other DNA"
     CDS             complement(1..711)
                     /codon_start=1
                     /product="monomeric derivative of DsRed fluorescent protein
                     (Shaner et al., 2004)"
                     /label=mCherry
                     /note="mammalian codon-optimized"
                     /translation="MVSKGEEDNMAIIKEFMRFKVHMEGSVNGHEFEIEGEGEGRPYEG
                     TQTAKLKVTKGGPLPFAWDILSPQFMYGSKAYVKHPADIPDYLKLSFPEGFKWERVMNF
                     EDGGVVTVTQDSSLQDGEFIYKVKLRGTNFPSDGPVMQKKTMGWEASSERMYPEDGALK
                     GEIKQRLKLKDGGHYDAEVKTTYKAKKPVQLPGAYNVNIKLDITSHNEDYTIVEQYERA
                     EGRHSTGGMDELYK"
     primer_bind     complement(279..298)
                     /label=mCherry-F
                     /note="mCherry, forward primer"
     primer_bind     548..566
                     /label=mCherry-R
                     /note="mCherry, reverse primer"
     regulatory      708..717
                     /regulatory_class="other"
                     /note="vertebrate consensus sequence for strong initiation
                     of translation (Kozak, 1987)"
ORIGIN
        1 ttacttgtac agctcgtcca tgccgccggt ggagtggcgg ccctcggcgc gttcgtactg
       61 ttccacgatg gtgtagtcct cgttgtggga ggtgatgtcc aacttgatgt tgacgttgta
      121 ggcgccgggc agctgcacgg gcttcttggc cttgtaggtg gtcttgacct cagcgtcgta
      181 gtggccgccg tccttcagct tcagcctctg cttgatctcg cccttcaggg cgccgtcctc
      241 ggggtacatc cgctcggagg aggcctccca gcccatggtc ttcttctgca ttacggggcc
      301 gtcggagggg aagttggtgc cgcgcagctt caccttgtag atgaactcgc cgtcctgcag
      361 ggaggagtcc tgggtcacgg tcaccacgcc gccgtcctcg aagttcatca cgcgctccca
      421 cttgaagccc tcggggaagg acagcttcaa gtagtcgggg atgtcggcgg ggtgcttcac
      481 gtaggccttg gagccgtaca tgaactgagg ggacaggatg tcccaggcga agggcagggg
      541 gccacccttg gtcaccttca gcttggcggt ctgggtgccc tcgtaggggc ggccctcgcc
      601 ctcgccctcg atctcgaact cgtggccgtt cacggagccc tccatgtgca ccttgaagcg
      661 catgaactcc ttgatgatgg ccatgttatc ctcctcgccc ttgctcacca tggtggcgac
      721 cgggggatcc ttcaaggcct gctcgggtgc gcgcttgtga aaaatgaccg actgtctctg
      781 ctggtactgc tgcttgcgcc tctttttttt gtcacactgg cacagcagca gcatcttgaa
      841 agtggttctg aatgttttgt tgcacagagc atagcacacg gggttcacgg tgctgttgat
      901 gtagcacagc cagtagccca gattccaaaa ggttttgggt atgcagctgt cacaaaaggt
      961 gttcaccaga accatgatgt tgtatggggt ccaagtgatg atgaaggcaa gcaagatcgc
     1021 actgagggtc tgggccgctt tcttctcctt gaccagggac atccttttcc gcttagtgat
     1081 ctgacttctg gtcttcagag caaacctctt ggccagagtg gcttccttga aggacagagg
     1141 tagagtggcc gtgctcttac ccactgagga gttgacgtca gaagtcttag ctgtgtccac
     1201 ggctgactct agctggatgg gaagcttgga gaagcttttt ggaaaactgc ctccatcgtc
     1261 cacgctcttc tgggcctgca gcttgtcggc tttcctctcc aagtccacca tccccagctc
     1321 ctcctcaggc acctgcaggt tgtccgatga gggtaacttg gtggagttga ggatggtgct
     1381 gtgacccgga agcttgagca cgatggagta gatggctctc gtctcggagc caatgtcctc
     1441 ctcgtcggag gaggcggagt tctccaggga ggcagcagca tcattgttgt tccaactgtc
     1501 actgctgctg tggtcttggt ccatctgctc ggagctgggt ttccagctct tggttgtgaa
     1561 ccagaagtgg cagcggccat acttcctcct gttggagcgt ttcatgcttt gctgttgaag
     1621 ttcgtaactg ctgcagcttc gagaactgcc cgtggggtgg acaaagtttt ctgtctctgc
     1681 ctctgtccca gaggcttgca ggccagcaag ctctttggta cgcttttcag tttccttata
     1741 gatcctccag tataaaatag tcataatggt gacaggcata taaaaaccag cgatggctgt
     1801 gccaaaagta atggtgggct cactgaggaa ctgaatgaag cactctcccg gaggcacagt
     1861 tctctttcca acaaagtatt gccagaacaa gatggcagga gcccaaagga caaaggagat
     1921 gacccaagcc agaccgatca tcacaccggc tctctttgtt gttcgtttgg ctcggtacgt
     1981 gagcggcctc gtgatggaaa agtatctgtc aaagctgatg accagaagat tcataacaga
     2041 ggcattgctg gctacgcagt caatggcaag ccagaggtca caggccaagt tccctaaggc
     2101 ccatcgattc atgatgatgt aggtcgtaaa cagattcatt gaaatgaccc cgataatcag
     2161 atcggcacag gccaggctta agaggaagta gttgttgacc gtcttcagct gcttgttgac
     2221 cttaaatgac acaattacca ggatgttgcc gatgatggtc accaaggcca ggatgcccgt
     2281 taagaaagcg atgaagacca cttgccagac ggtatgacct cccagagggt catcggtggt
     2341 accgtctgga gaggagaaat tgccagctgc tcgagaaaca ttgtagctgc cgaaatgagt
     2401 gacggttccc gggggcagcc ctgcatcgga ggggctgtgt atccaggagg agctgatgtt
     2461 tggaaacaaa ggcgaggttg tactgttatt gtgcaaggtc at
//
